Addgene plasmid #216943: pST39-Mega'-deltaJU
Purpose: Mega' with knockout of GvpJ and GvpU
Depositing lab: George Lu. Depositing organization: Rice University. Publication: Elucidating the assembly of gas vesicles by systematic protein-protein interaction analysis. Iburg M, Anderson AP, Wong VT, Anton ED, He A, Lu GJ. EMBO J. 2024 Oct;43(19):4156-4172. doi: 10.1038/s44318-024-00178-2. Epub 2024 Sep 3. PubMed 39227754.
Backbone
  Vector backbone: pST39
  Vector type: Bacterial Expression
Growth in bacteria
  Bacterial resistance: Ampicillin, 100 μg/mL
  Growth temperature: 30°C
  Growth strain: DH5alpha
  Copy number: Low Copy
Gene/Insert
  Gene/Insert name: Mega' with knockout of GvpJ and GvpU
  Species: Synthetic; Priestia megaterium
  Cloning method: Gibson Cloning
Terms and licenses: Academic/Nonprofit Terms; Industry Terms: Not Available to Industry
Depositor comments: Please visit https://www.biorxiv.org/content/10.1101/2023.07.23.550228v1 for bioRxiv preprint.
How to cite: pST39-Mega'-deltaJU was a gift from George Lu (Addgene plasmid # 216943 ; http://n2t.net/addgene:216943 ; RRID:Addgene_216943)
