[The description below was written by a language model from this plasmid's Addgene catalogue record and pLannotate feature annotations shown in this document.]
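Description:
pST39-Mega'-deltaJU is a bacterial expression plasmid built on the pST39 backbone, a T7-driven vector for polycistronic expression in E. coli. It carries a variant of the Priestia (formerly Bacillus) megaterium gas vesicle gene cluster, called Mega' by the depositors, in which GvpJ and GvpU have been knocked out. The plasmid is about 7.9 kb and was assembled by Gibson cloning. It replicates from a ColE1/pMB1-type origin. The backbone also retains the rop gene and the pBR322 bom region, consistent with the catalogue listing it as low copy. Selection is by ampicillin through the TEM beta-lactamase gene (bla) under its own promoter. Short annotated matches to an RSF origin, mbeC, a rice ADH 5'-UTR and a T7 gene 10 solubility tag are only fragments. They are most likely backbone remnants or chance similarities rather than functional parts.

The payload sits between a T7 promoter and a T7 terminator and spans roughly 5 kb, so expression depends on a host that supplies T7 RNA polymerase. Within this region the automated annotation recognises only gvpB, which encodes the GvpA-type major structural shell protein, and gvpS. The other genes of the cluster are not labelled, and the record does not state how the GvpJ and GvpU knockouts were made, so neither the full gene content nor the nature of the knockouts can be confirmed from the feature table. Gas vesicles are hollow, gas-filled protein nanostructures whose formation requires several accessory proteins in addition to the shell protein. According to the associated study on gas vesicle assembly and protein-protein interactions, this double-knockout construct is suited to testing how loss of GvpJ and GvpU affects gas vesicle formation in a heterologous bacterial host, for instance in comparison with the parental cluster.
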