Features (pLannotate 1.2.2; 14 found; start..end, strand, type, name):
     48..181     +  rep_origin     RSF ori (fragment): Plasmids containing the RSF 1030 origin of replication can be propagated in E. coli cells that contain additional plasmids with compatible origins.
    186..325     -  misc_feature   bom: basis of mobility region from pBR322
    427..618     -  CDS            rop: Rop protein, which maintains plasmids at low copy number; rop
    658..768     +  CDS            mbeC (fragment): MBEC_ECOLX - Experimental evidence at protein level: Swiss-Prot protein existence level 1. Required for efficient mobilization of ColE1 plasmid and is thus essential to promote the specific transfer of the plasmid during conjugation. Probably functions by inducing DNA bending, helping the MbeA relaxase to melt the DNA around the nic site and cleave the phosphodiester bond. Binds specifically double-stranded DNA (dsDNA) containing the ColE1 oriT but does not recognize the inverted repeat (IR). From Escherichia coli.
    855..873     +  promoter       T7 promoter: promoter for bacteriophage T7 RNA polymerase
   1121..1384    +  CDS            gvpB: GVPB_BACME - Protein inferred from homology: Swiss-Prot protein existence level 3. Gas vesicles are small, hollow, gas filled protein structures that are found in several microbial planktonic microorganisms. They allow the positioning of the organism at the favorable depth for growth. GvpA type proteins form the essential core of the structure. From Bacillus megaterium.
   3905..3921    +  5'UTR          OsADH 5'-UTR (fragment): translational enhancer from the 5'-UTR of the Oryza sativa alcohol dehydrogenase gene (Sugio et al., 2008)
   4562..4846    +  CDS            gvpS: GVPS_BACME - Protein inferred from homology: Swiss-Prot protein existence level 3. Gas vesicles are small, hollow, gas filled protein structures that are found in several microbial planktonic microorganisms. They allow the positioning of the organism at the favorable depth for growth (By similarity). From Bacillus megaterium.
   6072..6121    +  CDS            SET1 (fragment): solubility-enhancement tag derived from T7 phage gene 10B
   6129..6176    +  terminator     T7 terminator: transcription terminator for bacteriophage T7 RNA polymerase
   6243..6334    +  promoter       AmpR promoter: bla
   6335..7192    +  CDS            bla: BLAT_ECOLX - Experimental evidence at protein level: Swiss-Prot protein existence level 1. TEM-type are the most prevalent beta-lactamases in enterobacteria; they hydrolyze the beta-lactam bond in susceptible beta-lactam antibiotics, thus conferring resistance to penicillins and cephalosporins. TEM-3 and TEM-4 are capable of hydrolyzing cefotaxime and ceftazidime. TEM-5 is capable of hydrolyzing ceftazidime. TEM-6 is capable of hydrolyzing ceftazidime and aztreonam. TEM-8/CAZ-2, TEM- 16/CAZ-7 and TEM-24/CAZ-6 are markedly active against ceftazidime. IRT- 4 shows resistance to beta-lactamase in
   7199..7238    +  terminator     fd terminator: central terminator from bacteriophage fd (Otsuka and Kunisawa, 1982)
   7269..7857    +  rep_origin     ori: high-copy-number ColE1/pMB1/pBR322/pUC origin of replication
>Addgene plasmid #216943 | pST39-Mega'-deltaJU | addgene full sequence | sequence record 457064 | Addgene NGS Result
AACGCCAGCAACGCGGCCTTTTTACGGTTCCTGGCCTTTTGCTGGCCTTTTGCTCACATGTTCTTTCCTG
CGTTATCCCCTGATTCTGTGGATAACCGTATTACCGCCTTTGAGTGAGCTGATACCGCTCGCCGCAGCCG
AACGACCGAGCGCAGCGAGTCAGTGAGCGAGGAAGCGGAAGAGCGCCTGATGCGGTATTTTCTCCTTACG
CATCTGTGCGGTATTTCACACCGCAATGGTGCACTCTCAGTACAATCTGCTCTGATGCCGCATAGTTAAG
CCAGTATACACTCCGCTATCGCTACGTGACTGGGTCATGGCTGCGCCCCGACACCCGCCAACACCCGCTG
ACGCGCCCTGACGGGCTTGTCTGCTCCCGGCATCCGCTTACAGACAAGCTGTGACCGTCTCCGGGAGCTG
CATGTGTCAGAGGTTTTCACCGTCATCACCGAAACGCGCGAGGCAGCTGCGGTAAAGCTCATCAGCGTGG
TCGTGAAGCGATTCACAGATGTCTGCCTGTTCATCCGCGTCCAGCTCGTTGAGTTTCTCCAGAAGCGTTA
ATGTCTGGCTTCTGATAAAGCGGGCCATGTTAAGGGCGGTTTTTTCCTGTTTGGTCACTGATGCCTCCGT
GTAAGGGGGATTTCTGTTCATGGGGTAATGATACCGATGAAACGAGAGAGGATGCTCACGATACGGGTTA
CTGATGATGAACATGCCCGGTTACTGGAACGTTGTGAGGGTAAACAACTGGCGGTATGGATGCGGCGGGA
CCAGAGAAAAATCACTCAGGGTCAATGCCAGCGCTTCGTTAATACAGATGTAGGTGTTGGCACCATGCAT
CGATCCCGCGAAATTAATACGACTCACTATAGGGAGACCACAACGGTTTCCCTCTAGAGATAGCTTAGCG
ATGTGAAAGAAGCTGGAGAAAACTTTCAAGAAAAAGTTTCTTCTTCAGACGATAAAGAGAAGTCAAAAAA
TAAGCGGAAAATAAAAGGCGTAAATCAGATTAAAAAAGCAACGGATATTAAAAGCTCTACTAAGATTAAA
AGTTCTAATGATATTAAATCATCTACAGATTTAAAAACAATGGGATCATAAGCGAAAGGAGAAATGAGAT
ATGTCTATTCAAAAAAGTACTAATAGTTCAAGTTTAGCAGAAGTCATTGACCGTATTTTAGATAAAGGAA
TTGTTATTGATGCTTTTGCAAGAGTTTCTGTTGTAGGAATTGAAATTTTAACGATTGAAGCGCGAGTGGT
TATTGCCAGTGTTGATACATGGTTACGCTATGCAGAAGCAGTAGGGCTTCTTCGTGACGACGTAGAAGAA
AACGGTCTTCCTGAACGTTCAAATTCAAGTGAAGGGCAGCCGCGTTTTAGTATTTAATATGAAGTGGTAT
GGAACCTTCCTTTTTTGAGGGTGGTTCCAGCTTTTAGATCTAACTATTGGAGGCTACTAAAAATGGAAAT
TAAAAAAATTATGCAAGCCGTGAACGACTTTTTCGGTGAACACGTAGCTCCTCCTCATAAAATTACCTCG
GTGGAAGCTACTGAAGATGAAGGTTGGAGAGTTATTGTTGAAGTCATTGAAGAACGAGAATATATGAAAA
AATACGCCAAAGATGAAATGCTCGGAACGTACGAGTGCTTTGTAAATAAAGAAAAAGAAGTCATTTCATT
CAAACGACTCGACGTCAGATATAGAAGCGCCATTGGCATTGAAGCATAAACGATAAGATGGCAGGAGGAA
CGTAAAAATGACCGTCTTAACAGACAAAAGGAAAAAAGGCAGTGGAGCTTTTATACAAGATGACGAGACA
AAAGAGGTTCTTTCAAGAGCGCTGAGCTATTTAAAATCCGGCTATTCCATTCATTTTACAGGTCCTGCCG
GCGGAGGCAAAACCTCTTTAGCGCGAGCGCTTGCTAAAAAGAGAAAGCGTCCTGTAATGCTGATGCACGG
GAATCACGAGCTCAACAACAAAGATTTAATTGGCGATTTTACGGGATACACGAGCAAAAAAGTAATCGAC
CAGTACGTTCGTTCTGTCTATAAAAAAGATGAACAGGTGAGTGAAAACTGGCAGGATGGCCGATTGCTTG
AAGCTGTAAAAAATGGCTATACGCTGATTTACGACGAATTTACTCGTTCTAAGCCTGCGACGAATAATAT
CTTTCTATCGATATTAGAAGAAGGCGTGCTGCCGCTGTATGGAGTAAAAATGACCGATCCTTTTGTGCGC
GTGCATCCCGATTTCCGCGTCATCTTCACAAGCAATCCAGCTGAGTATGCCGGCGTATATGATACGCAAG
ATGCGCTTCTCGACAGGTTAATTACCATGTTTATTGATTATAAAGACATCGACAGAGAGACAGCGATTTT
AACGGAGAAAACGGACGTAGAAGAAGATGAAGCGCGCACAATTGTAACGCTCGTAGCAAACGTGCGAAAC
CGCTCTGGAGACGAAAACAGCAGCGGACTTAGCCTGCGGGCTTCGCTTATGATCGCTACCCTTGCCACGC
AGCAAGACATTCCTATCGATGGAAGTGACGAAGATTTTCAAACGTTATGTATCGATATTTTGCATCATCC
GCTTACCAAATGTTTGGATGAAGAAAATGCAAAAAGCAAAGCCGAAAAAATCATTTTAGAAGAATGTAAG
AATATAGACACTGAAGAAAAGTAAAGGAGCTTGAAAACATGAGTGAAACAAACGAAACAGGTATTTATAT
TTTTAGCGCCATTCAAACGGATAAAGACGAAGAATTTGGCGCCGTGGAAGTAGAAGGAACAAAAGCTGAA
ACATTTTTGATTCGCTACAAAGACGCGGCTATGGTAGCAGCTGAAGTACCGATGAAAATTTATCATCCTA
ATCGCCAAAATTTATTAATGCATCAAAACGCAGTAGCAGCGATTATGGACAAGAACGATACGGTTATTCC
AATCAGCTTTGGGAATGTATTCAAATCAAAAGAAGACGTAAAAGTTCTTTTGGAAAACCTTTATCCGCAG
TTTGAAAAGCTGTTTCCAGCGATCAAAGGAAAAATTGAAGTCGGTTTAAAAGTAATTGGGAAAAAAGAAT
GGCTTGAGAAAAAAGTAAACGAAAATCCTGAACTTGAGAAAGTATCAGCATCCGTAAAAGGAAAATCAGA
AGCAGCCGGTTATTATGAGCGTATTCAACTTGGAGGAATGGCTCAAAAGATGTTTACTTCCCTGCAAAAA
GAAGTCAAGACAGATGTGTTTTCTCCGCTTGAAGAAGCAGCGGAAGCAGCAAAAGCAAATGAGCCAACGG
GCGAAACGATGCTTTTAAACGCGTCTTTCTTAATTAACCGAGAAGATGAAGCGAAGTTTGATGAAAAAGT
AAATGAAGCGCATGAAAACTGGAAAGACAAAGCCGATTTTCATTACAGCGGTCCTTGGCCTGCTTATAAT
TTTGTGAACATTCGCCTAAAAGTAGAAGAGAAATAACGTGCTTCACAAATTAGTAACCGCACCCATTAAC
CTTGTAGTGAAAATCGGCGAAAAAGTACAGGAAGAAGCTGATAAACAGCTATATGACCTTCCGACGATTC
AGCAAAAGCTCATTCAGCTTCAAATGATGTTTGAGCTTGGTGAAATTCCAGAAGAAGCGTTTCAAGAAAA
AGAAGATGAATTGTTAATGAGGTACGAAATTGCGAAACGCAGAGAAATTGAACAATGGGAAGAGCTAACA
CAAAAAAGAAATGAGGAATCCTAGATGGGAGAATTACTGTATTTATACGGTTTAATTCCAACAAAAGAAG
CAGCAGCCATAGAGCCGTTTCCATCTTATAAGGGGTTTGACGGAGAACATTCACTGTACCCAATTGCGTT
TGATCAGGTGACGGCTGTAGTTTCTAAGCTGGATGCTGACACCTATTCAGAAAAAGTGATTCAAGAAAAA
ATGGAGCAGGATATGAGCTGGCTGCAGGAAAAAGCATTTCATCATCACGAAACGGTAGCCGCTTTGTACG
AAGAATTTACGATCATTCCATTAAAATTTTGCACCATTTATAAAGGTGAAGAAAGTCTGCAGGCAGCTAT
TGAGATTAACAAAGAAAAGATAGAGAATTCACTGACGCTGCTTCAAGGAAATGAAGAGTGGAATGTGAAA
ATTTACTGTGATGATACAGAGCTTAAAAAAGGAATCAGCGAAACGAATGAAAGCGTGAAAGCGAAAAAAC
AAGAAATTAGTCACTTATCACCAGGAAGACAGTTTTTTGAAAAGAAAAAAATAGATCAGCTGATTGAAAA
AGAATTAGAGCTTCACAAAAACAAAGTGTGTGAAGAGATACATGACAAGCTAAAAGAATTATCGCTTTAT
GACTCTGTTAAAAAGAATTGGAGCAAAGACGTAACTGGCGCAGCTGAACAGATGGCGTGGAACAGCGTGT
TTCTTCTCCCGTCTCTGCAGATTACTAAGTTCGTAAACGAAATAGAAGAGCTTCAGCAAAGGCTTGAAAA
TAAAGGCTGGAAGTTTGAAGTGACGGGACCATGGCCGCCCTATCATTTCTCGAGCTTTGCGTAAAGTGAG
GAATTAACATTATGTCTCTTAAACAATCCATGGAGAATAAAGATATTGCTCTTATTGATATTTTAGATGT
CATTTTAGATAAAGGAGTCGCCATTAAAGGAGACTTAATCATTTCCATAGCTGGCGTCGATTTAGTGTAT
TTGGATTTGCGGGTGCTTATTTCTTCGGTTGAAACGCTTGTGCAAGCAAAAGAAGGAAATCACAAACCAA
TCACTTCTGAACAATTTGATAAACAAAAGGAGGAATTAATGGATGCAACCGGTCAGCCAAGCAAATGGAC
GAATCCACTTGGATCCTGATCAAGCTGAACAAGGCTTAGCGCAGCTTGTGATGACAGTTATTGAGCTATT
GAGGCAAATCGTTGAACGTCATGCCATGAGGCGGGTGGAGGGTGGAACGTTGACGGACGAACAAATTGAA
AACTTAGGAATTGCACTAATGAACTTAGAAGAAAAAATGGACGAGTTGAAAGAGGTGTTCGGTCTGGATG
CAGAAGATTTAAATATTGATCTTGGACCGCTAGGCAGCCTGCTTTAAGCGGTCAGCTGTACGCTACTTAA
AAAATGGAGGGATTTACAATGGCAACTGAAACAAAATTAGATAACACACAGGCAGAAAACAAGGAAAATA
AAAATGCGGAAAACGGTTCAAAAGAAAAGAACGGTTCAAAAGCAAGCAAAACAACAAGCAGCGGGCCAAT
CAAACGAGCGGTAGCAGGAGGCATCATCGGTGCAACGATTGGATATGTATCGACTCCTGAAAATCGAAAA
AGTCTCCTTGACCGCATTGATACAGACGAATTAAAAAGCAAAGCATCTGATTTAGGAACAAAGGTAAAAG
AAAAATCAAAAAGCAGCGTGGCCAGCCTGAAAACATCTGCGGGAAGCTTGTTTAAAAAAGATAAAGATAA
ATCAAAAGATGATGAAGAAAACGTAAATTCTTCTAGTAGCGAAACAGAAGACGATAACGTTCAAGAGTAC
GACGAGTTAAAAGAAGAAAATCAAACTCTTCAAGATCGCTTATCACAGCTTGAAGAAAAAATGAACATGC
TTGTTGAGCTTAGCCTCAATAAAAATCAAGACGAAGAAGCGGAAGATACAGATTCCGACGAAGAAGAGAA
CGATGAGAACGATGAAAACGATGAAAACGAGCAGGACGATGAAAACGAAGAAGAAACATCTAAGCCACGT
AAAAAGGATAAAAAAGAAGCTGAGGAAGAAGAAAGTGAAAGTGACGAAGACAGCGAGGAAGAAGAGGAAG
ATTCTCGCTCAAACAAAAAAAATAAAAAAGTAAAAACAGAAGAAGAAGACGAAGATGAAAGCGAAGAAGA
AAAAAAGGAAGCGAAACCAAAAAAGTCAACAGCTAAAAAATCAAAAAATACAAAAGCAAAGAAAAACACG
GACGAAGAAGATGATGAAGCAACATCTCTTTCTAGTGAAGACGATACAACAGCCTAAGACGTCGTCACAT
TTGCTTCTGCTTGCTGCAGTCCGGATTCGCGAACGCGTCTCGAGAGATCCGGCTGCTAACAAAGCCCGAA
AGGAAGCTGAGTTGGCTGCTGCCACCGCTGAGCAATAACTAGCATAACCCCTTGGGGCCTCTAAACGGGT
CTTGAGGGGTTTTTTGCTGAAAGGAGGAACTATATCCGACTAGTAGCCCGCCTAATGAGCGGGCTTTTTT
TTAATTCCCCTATTTGTTTATTTTTCTAAATACATTCAAATATGTATCCGCTCATGAGACAATAACCCTG
ATAAATGCTTCAATAATATTGAAAAAGGAAGAGTATGAGTATTCAACATTTCCGTGTCGCCCTTATTCCC
TTTTTTGCGGCATTTTGCCTTCCTGTTTTTGCTCACCCAGAAACGCTCGTGAAAGTAAAAGACGCAGAGG
ACCAATTGGGGGCACGAGTGGGATACATAGAACTGGACTTGAATAGCGGTAAAATCCTTGAGAGTTTTCG
CCCTGAAGAGCGTTTTCCAATGATGAGCACTTTCAAAGTTCTGCTATGTGGAGCAGTATTATCCCGTGTA
GATGCGGGGCAAGAGCAACTCGGACGACGAATACACTATTCGCAGAATGACTTGGTTGAATACTCCCCAG
TGACAGAAAAGCACCTTACGGACGGAATGACGGTAAGAGAATTATGTAGTGCCGCCATAACGATGAGTGA
TAACACTGCGGCGAACTTACTTCTGACAACCATCGGTGGACCGAAGGAATTAACCGCTTTTTTGCACAAT
ATGGGAGACCATGTAACTCGCCTTGACCGTTGGGAACCAGAACTGAATGAAGCCATACCAAACGACGAGC
GAGACACCACAATGCCTGCGGCAATGGCAACAACATTACGCAAACTATTAACTGGCGAACTACTTACTCT
GGCTTCACGGCAACAATTAATAGACTGGCTTGAAGCGGATAAAGTTGCAGGACCACTACTGCGTTCGGCA
CTTCCTGCTGGCTGGTTTATTGCTGATAAATCTGGGGCAGGAGAGCGTGGTTCACGGGGTATCATTGCCG
CACTTGGACCAGATGGTAAGCCTTCCCGTATCGTAGTTATCTACACGACGGGTAGTCAGGCAACTATGGA
CGAACGAAATAGACAGATTGCTGAAATAGGGGCTTCACTGATTAAGCATTGGTAAACCGATACAATTAAA
GGCTCCTTTTGGAGCCTTTTTTTTTGGACGGACCGGTAGAAAAGATCAAAGGATCTTCTTGAGATCCTTT
TTTTCTGCGCGTAATCTGCTGCTTGCAAACAAAAAAACCACCGCTACCAGCGGTGGTTTGTTTGCCGGAT
CAAGAGCTACCAACTCTTTTTCCGAAGGTAACTGGCTTCAGCAGAGCGCAGATACCAAATACTGTCCTTC
TAGTGTAGCCGTAGTTAGGCCACCACTTCAAGAACTCTGTAGCACCGCCTACATACCTCGCTCTGCTAAT
CCTGTTACCAGTGGCTGCTGCCAGTGGCGATAAGTCGTGTCTTACCGGGTTGGACTCAAGACGATAGTTA
CCGGATAAGGCGCAGCGGTCGGGCTGAACGGGGGGTTCGTGCACACAGCCCAGCTTGGAGCGAACGACCT
ACACCGAACTGAGATACCTACAGCGTGAGCTATGAGAAAGCGCCACGCTTCCCGAAGGGAGAAAGGCGGA
CAGGTATCCGGTAAGCGGCAGGGTCGGAACAGGAGAGCGCACGAGGGAGCTTCCAGGGGGAAACGCCTGG
TATCTTTATAGTCCTGTCGGGTTTCGCCACCTCTGACTTGAGCGTCGATTTTTGTGATGCTCGTCAGGGG
GGCGGAGCCTATGGAAA
